>Addgene plasmid #43970 | pCYC2 | depositor full sequence | sequence record 59472 | pCYC2 sequence 5446 bps
GACGAAAGGGCCTCGTGATACGCCTATTTTTATAGGTTAATGTCATGATAATAATGGTTTCTTAGGACGG
ATCGCTTGCCTGTAACTTACACGCGCCTCGTATCTTTTAATGATGGAATAATTTGGGAATTTACTCTGTG
TTTATTTATTTTTATGTTTTGTATTTGGATTTTAGAAAGTAAATAAAGAAGGTAGAAGAGTTACGGAATG
AAGAAAAAAAAATAAACAAAGGTTTAAAAAATTTCAACAAAAAGCGTACTTTACATATATATTTATTAGA
CAAGAAAAGCAGATTAAATAGATATACATTCGATTAACGATAAGTAAAATGTAAAATCACAGGATTTTCG
TGTGTGGTCTTCTACACAGACAAGATGAAACAATTCGGCATTAATACCTGAGAGCAGGAAGAGCAAGATA
AAAGGTAGTATTTGTTGGCGATCCCCCTAGAGTCTTTTACATCTTCGGAAAACAAAAACTATTTTTTCTT
TAATTTCTTTTTTTACTTTCTATTTTTAATTTATATATTTATATTAAAAAATTTAAATTATAATTATTTT
TATAGCACGTGATGAAAAGGACCCAGGTGGCACTTTTCGGGGAAATGTGCGCGGAACCCCTATTTGTTTA
TTTTTCTAAATACATTCAAATATGTATCCGCTCATGAGACAATAACCCTGATAAATGCTTCAATAATATT
GAAAAAGGAAGAGTATGAGTATTCAACATTTCCGTGTCGCCCTTATTCCCTTTTTTGCGGCATTTTGCCT
TCCTGTTTTTGCTCACCCAGAAACGCTGGTGAAAGTAAAAGATGCTGAAGATCAGTTGGGTGCACGAGTG
GGTTACATCGAACTGGATCTCAACAGCGGTAAGATCCTTGAGAGTTTTCGCCCCGAAGAACGTTTTCCAA
TGATGAGCACTTTTAAAGTTCTGCTATGTGGCGCGGTATTATCCCGTATTGACGCCGGGCAAGAGCAACT
CGGTCGCCGCATACACTATTCTCAGAATGACTTGGTTGAGTACTCACCAGTCACAGAAAAGCATCTTACG
GATGGCATGACAGTAAGAGAATTATGCAGTGCTGCCATAACCATGAGTGATAACACTGCGGCCAACTTAC
TTCTGACAACGATCGGAGGACCGAAGGAGCTAACCGCTTTTTTGCACAACATGGGGGATCATGTAACTCG
CCTTGATCGTTGGGAACCGGAGCTGAATGAAGCCATACCAAACGACGAGCGTGACACCACGATGCCTGTA
GCAATGGCAACAACGTTGCGCAAACTATTAACTGGCGAACTACTTACTCTAGCTTCCCGGCAACAATTAA
TAGACTGGATGGAGGCGGATAAAGTTGCAGGACCACTTCTGCGCTCGGCCCTTCCGGCTGGCTGGTTTAT
TGCTGATAAATCTGGAGCCGGTGAGCGTGGGTCTCGCGGTATCATTGCAGCACTGGGGCCAGATGGTAAG
CCCTCCCGTATCGTAGTTATCTACACGACGGGGAGTCAGGCAACTATGGATGAACGAAATAGACAGATCG
CTGAGATAGGTGCCTCACTGATTAAGCATTGGTAACTGTCAGACCAAGTTTACTCATATATACTTTAGAT
TGATTTAAAACTTCATTTTTAATTTAAAAGGATCTAGGTGAAGATCCTTTTTGATAATCTCATGACCAAA
ATCCCTTAACGTGAGTTTTCGTTCCACTGAGCGTCAGACCCCGTAGAAAAGATCAAAGGATCTTCTTGAG
ATCCTTTTTTTCTGCGCGTAATCTGCTGCTTGCAAACAAAAAAACCACCGCTACCAGCGGTGGTTTGTTT
GCCGGATCAAGAGCTACCAACTCTTTTTCCGAAGGTAACTGGCTTCAGCAGAGCGCAGATACCAAATACT
GTCCTTCTAGTGTAGCCGTAGTTAGGCCACCACTTCAAGAACTCTGTAGCACCGCCTACATACCTCGCTC
TGCTAATCCTGTTACCAGTGGCTGCTGCCAGTGGCGATAAGTCGTGTCTTACCGGGTTGGACTCAAGACG
ATAGTTACCGGATAAGGCGCAGCGGTCGGGCTGAACGGGGGGTTCGTGCACACAGCCCAGCTTGGAGCGA
ACGACCTACACCGAACTGAGATACCTACAGCGTGAGCTATGAGAAAGCGCCACGCTTCCCGAAGGGAGAA
AGGCGGACAGGTATCCGGTAAGCGGCAGGGTCGGAACAGGAGAGCGCACGAGGGAGCTTCCAGGGGGAAA
CGCCTGGTATCTTTATAGTCCTGTCGGGTTTCGCCACCTCTGACTTGAGCGTCGATTTTTGTGATGCTCG
TCAGGGGGGCGGAGCCTATGGAAAAACGCCAGCAACGCGGCCTTTTTACGGTTCCTGGCCTTTTGCTGGC
CTTTTGCTCACATGTTCTTTCCTGCGTTATCCCCTGATTCTGTGGATAACCGTATTACCGCCTTTGAGTG
AGCTGATACCGCTCGCCGCAGCCGAACGACCGAGCGCAGCGAGTCAGTGAGCGAGGAAGCGGAAGAGCGC
CCAATACGCAAACCGCCTCTCCCCGCGCGTTGGCCGATTCATTAATGCAGCTGGCACGACAGGTTTCCCG
ACTGGAAAGCGGGCAGTGAGCGCAACGCAATTAATGTGAGTTACCTCACTCATTAGGCACCCCAGGCTTT
ACACTTTATGCTTCCGGCTCCTATGTTGTGTGGAATTGTGAGCGGATAACAATTTCACACAGGAAACAGC
TATGACCATGATTACGCCAAGCGCGCAATTAACCCTCACTAAAGGGAACAAAAGCTGGAGCTCATTTGGC
GAGCGTTGGTTGGTGGATCAAGCCCACGCGTAGGCAATCCTCGAGCAGATCCGCCAGGCGTGTATATATA
GCGTGGATGGCCAGGCAACTTTAGTGCTGACACATACAGGCATATATATATGTGTGCGACGACACATGAT
CATATGGCATGCATGTGCTCTGTATGTATATAAAACTCTTGTTTTCTTCTTTTCTCTAAATATTCTTTCC
TTATACATTAGGACCTTTGCAGCATAAATTACTATACTTCTATAGACACGCAAACACAAATACACACACT
AAAACCCGGATCCAAGCTTAAAACTCTAGAAACCAACTAGTACCCAATCGATCCTAAGAATTCAAAACCC
GGGAGAAGCTGCAGTAAAAGTCGACTAAACCTCGAGGATATCATTAGTTATGTCACGCTTACATTCACGC
CCTCCCCCCACATCCGCTCTAACCGAAAAGGAAGGAGTTAGACAACCTGAAGTCTAGGTCCCTATTTATT
TTTTTATAGTTATGTTAGTATTAAGAACGTTATTTATATTTCAAATTTTTCTTTTTTTTCTGTACAGACG
CGTGTACGCATGTAACATTATACTGAAAACCTTGCTTGAGAAGGTTTTGGGACGCTCGAAGGCTTTAATT
TGCGGCCGGTACCCAATTCGCCCTATAGTGAGTCGTATTACGCGCGCTCACTGGCCGTCGTTTTACAACG
TCGTGACTGGGAAAACCCTGGCGTTACCCAACTTAATCGCCTTGCAGCACATCCCCCTTTCGCCAGCTGG
CGTAATAGCGAAGAGGCCCGCACCGATCGCCCTTCCCAACAGTTGCGCAGCCTGAATGGCGAATGGCGCG
[124 nt withheld, positions 3641-3764]
C
[91 nt withheld, positions 3766-3856]
A
[49 nt withheld, positions 3858-3906]
CCTTTGACGTTGGAGTCCACGTTCTTT
[37 nt withheld, positions 3934-3970]
ACCCTATCTCGGTCTATTCTTTTGATTTATAAGGGATTTTGCCGATTTCGGCCTATTGGTTAAAAAATGA
GCTGATTTAACAAAAATTTAACGCGAATTTTAACAAAATATTAACGTTTACAATTTCCTGATGCGGTATT
TTCTCCTTACGCATCTGTGCGGTATTTCACACCGCATAGGGTAATAACTGATATAATTAAATTGAAGCTC
TAATTTGTGAGTTTAGTATACATGCATTTACTTATAATACAGTTTTTTAGTTTTGCTGGCCGCATCTTCT
CAAATATGCTTCCCAGCCTGCTTTTCTGTAACGTTCACCCTCTACCTTAGCATCCCTTCCCTTTGCAAAT
AGTCCTCTTCCAACAATAATAATGTCAGATCCTGTAGAGACCACATCATCCACGGTTCTATACTGTTGAC
CCAATGCGTCTCCCTTGTCATCTAAACCCACACCGGGTGTCATAATCAACCAATCGTAACCTTCATCTCT
TCCACCCATGTCTCTTTGAGCAATAAAGCCGATAACAAAATCTTTGTCGCTCTTCGCAATGTCAACAGTA
CCCTTAGTATATTCTCCAGTAGATAGGGAGCCCTTGCATGACAATTCTGCTAACATCAAAAGGCCTCTAG
GTTCCTTTGTTACTTCTTCTGCCGCCTGCTTCAAACCGCTAACAATACCTGGGCCCACCACACCGTGTGC
ATTCGTAATGTCTGCCCATTCTGCTATTCTGTATACACCCGCAGAGTACTGCAATTTGACTGTATTACCA
ATGTCAGCAAATTTTCTGTCTTCGAAGAGTAAAAAATTGTACTTGGCGGATAATGCCTTTAGCGGCTTAA
CTGTGCCCTCCATGGAAAAATCAGTCAAGATATCCACATGTGTTTTTAGTAAACAAATTTTGGGACCTAA
TGCTTCAACTAACTCCAGTAATTCCTTGGTGGTACGAACATCCAATGAAGCACACAAGTTTGTTTGCTTT
TCGTGCATGATATTAAATAGCTTGGCAGCAACAGGACTAGGATGAGTAGCAGCACGTTCCTTATATGTAG
CTTTCGACATGATTTATCTTCGTTTCCTGCAGGTTTTTGTTCTGTGCAGTTGGGTTAAGAATACTGGGCA
ATTTCATGTTTCTTCAACACTACATATGCGTATATATACCAATCTAAGTCTGTGCTCCTTCCTTCGTTCT
TCCTTCTGTTCGGAGATTACCGAATCAAAAAAATTTCAAAGAAACCGAAATCAAAAAAAAGAATAAAAAA
AAAATGATGAATTGAATTGAAAAGCTGTGGTATGGTGCACTCTCAGTACAATCTGCTCTGATGCCGCATA
GTTAAGCCAGCCCCGACACCCGCCAACACCCGCTGACGCGCCCTGACGGGCTTGTCTGCTCCCGGCATCC
GCTTACAGACAAGCTGTGACCGTCTCCGGGAGCTGCATGTGTCAGAGGTTTTCACCGTCATCACCGAAAC
GCGCGA
Features (pLannotate 1.2.2; 18 found; start..end, strand, type, name):
     70..573     -  misc_feature   CEN/ARS: S. cerevisiae CEN6 centromere fused to an autonomously replicating sequence
    610..714     +  promoter       AmpR promoter: bla
    715..1575    +  CDS            AmpR: β-lactamase; bla; confers resistance to ampicillin, carbenicillin, and related antibiotics
   1746..2334    +  rep_origin     ori: high-copy-number ColE1/pMB1/pBR322/pUC origin of replication
   2517..2609    +  CDS            lacI (fragment): lac repressor; lacI; The lac repressor binds to the lac operator to inhibit transcription in E. coli. This inhibition can be relieved by adding lactose or isopropyl-β-D-thiogalactopyranoside (IPTG).
   2622..2643    +  protein_bind   CAP binding site: CAP binding activates transcription in the presence of cAMP. E. coli catabolite activator protein
   2658..2688    +  promoter       lac promoter: promoter for the E. coli lac operon
   2696..2712    +  protein_bind   lac operator: The lac repressor binds to the lac operator to inhibit transcription in E. coli. This inhibition can be relieved by adding lactose or isopropyl-β-D-thiogalactopyranoside (IPTG). lac repressor encoded by lacI
   2757..2775    +  promoter       T3 promoter: promoter for bacteriophage T3 RNA polymerase
   3232..3421    +  terminator     CYC1 terminator: S. cerevisiae CYC1; transcription terminator for CYC1
   3452..3470    -  promoter       T7 promoter: promoter for bacteriophage T7 RNA polymerase
   3478..3633    +  CDS            lacZα (fragment): LacZα fragment of β-galactosidase; lacZ fragment
   3641..4096    +  rep_origin     f1 ori (sequence partly withheld): f1 bacteriophage origin of replication; arrow indicates direction of (+) strand synthesis
   4097..4148    -  misc_feature   bom (fragment): basis of mobility region from pBR322
   4227..5030    -  CDS            URA3: orotidine-5'-phosphate decarboxylase, required for uracil biosynthesis; S. cerevisiae URA3; yeast auxotrophic marker, counterselectable with 5-fluoroorotic acid (5-FOA)
   5031..5246    -  promoter       URA3 promoter: S. cerevisiae URA3
   5261..5310    -  misc_feature   bom (fragment): basis of mobility region from pBR322
   5412..1       -  CDS            rop (fragment) (across the origin): Rop protein, which maintains plasmids at low copy number; rop
