[The description below was written by a language model from this plasmid's Addgene catalogue record and pLannotate feature annotations shown in this document.]
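Description:
pCYC2 is an empty E. coli–Saccharomyces cerevisiae shuttle vector for gene expression in yeast, derived from the centromeric plasmid p416-CYC. The recorded modification is the insertion of a new, re-engineered multicloning site between the CYC1 promoter and the CYC1 terminator, so the plasmid carries no insert and is meant to receive a gene of interest by restriction cloning. The catalogue lists a backbone of about 5.5 kb, consistent with the 5,446 nt depositor sequence.

In yeast the plasmid is maintained through a CEN6/ARS element, which gives stable, low-copy, chromosome-like segregation. Selection is by the URA3 marker under its own promoter, which complements uracil auxotrophy and can be counterselected with 5-FOA. In bacteria it replicates from a ColE1/pUC-type origin and is selected with ampicillin through the bla gene. The catalogue describes it as low copy, although the annotated origin is of the high-copy type. An f1 origin allows single-stranded DNA production. Remnants of the pBluescript-style parent are also present: the lac promoter and operator, a lacZα fragment, and T3 and T7 promoters flanking the cloning region.

The automated annotation identifies the CYC1 terminator but does not label the CYC1 promoter or the multicloning site. These presumably lie in the unannotated stretch between the T3 promoter and the terminator. CYC1 is generally regarded as a weak yeast promoter, so the vector suits low-level expression. As a synthetic biology tool, it serves as a backbone in which the polylinker was redesigned for both cloning convenience and function.
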