Addgene plasmid #43970: pCYC2
Purpose: (Empty Backbone)
Depositing lab: Hal Alper. Depositing organization: University of Texas at Austin. Publication: Re-engineering multicloning sites for function and convenience. Crook NC, Freeman ES, Alper HS. Nucleic Acids Res. 2011 Aug;39(14):e92. doi: 10.1093/nar/gkr346. Epub 2011 May 17. PubMed 21586584.
Backbone
  Vector backbone: p416-CYC
  Backbone size (bp): 5500
  Modifications to backbone: Inserted new multicloning site between CYC promoter and CYC terminator.
  Vector type: Bacterial Expression, Yeast Expression, Synthetic Biology
  Promoter: CYC1
  Selectable markers: URA3
Growth in bacteria
  Bacterial resistance: Ampicillin, 100 μg/mL
  Growth temperature: 37°C
  Growth strain: DH10B
  Copy number: Low Copy
Gene/Insert
  Cloning method: Restriction Enzyme
  Sequencing primers: 5′ tgttgtgtggaattgtgagc; 3′ cgggcctcttcgctattacg
Terms and licenses: Academic/Nonprofit Terms; Industry Terms
How to cite: pCYC2 was a gift from Hal Alper (Addgene plasmid # 43970 ; http://n2t.net/addgene:43970 ; RRID:Addgene_43970)
