>Addgene plasmid #43970 | pCYC2 | addgene partial sequence | sequence record 62381 | T3 5'-GCAATTAACCCTCACTAAAGG-3'
GGTTGGTGGATCAAGCCCACGCGTAGGCAATCCTCGAGCAGATCCGCCAGGCGTGTATATATAGCGTGGA
TGGCCAGGCAACTTTAGTGCTGACACATACAGGCATATATATATGTGTGCGACGACACATGATCATATGG
CATGCATGTGCTCTGTATGTATATAAAACTCTTGTTTTCTTCTTTTCTCTAAATATTCTTTCCTTATACA
TTAGGACCTTTGCAGCATAAATTACTATACTTCTATAGACACGCAAACACAAATACACACACTAAAACCC
GGATCCAAGCTTAAAACTCTAGAAACCAACTAGTACCCAATCGATCCTAAGAATTCAAAACCCGGGAGAA
GCTGCAGTAAAAGTCGACTAAACCTCGAGGATATCATTAGTTATGTCACGCTTACATTCACGCCCTCCCC
CCACATCCGCTCTAACCGAAAAGGAAGGAGTTAGACAACCTGAAGTCTAGGTCCCTATTTATTTTTTTAT
AGTTATGTTAGTATTAAGAACGTTATTTATATTTCAAATTTTTCTTTTTTTTCTGTACAGACGCGTGTAC
GCATGTAACATTATACTGAAAACCTTGCTTGAGAAGGTTTTGGGACGCTCGAAGGCTTTAATTTGCGGCC
GGTACCCAATTCGCCCTATAGTGAGTCGTATTACGCGCGCTCACTGGCCGTCGTTTTACAACGTCGTGAC
TGGGAAAACCCTGGCGTTACCCAACTTAATCGCCTTGCAGCACATCCCCCTTTCGCCAGCTGGCGTAATA
GCGAAGAGGCCCGCACCGATCGCCCTTCCCAACAGTTGCG
